Addgene plasmid #15406: FLAG-MED8
Depositing lab: Joan Conaway & Ronald Conaway. Depositing organization: Stowers Institute for Medical Research. Publication: A mammalian mediator subunit that shares properties with Saccharomyces cerevisiae mediator subunit Cse2. Tomomori-Sato C, Sato S, Parmely TJ, Banks CA, Sorokina I, Florens L, Zybailov B, Washburn MP, Brower CS, Conaway RC, Conaway JW. J Biol Chem. 2004 Feb 13. 279(7):5846-51. 10.1074/jbc.M312523200 PubMed 14638676.
Backbone
  Vector backbone: pcDNA3.1 N-FLAG/Hyg
  Backbone manufacturer: Invitrogen, modified at Conaway lab
  Backbone size w/o insert (bp): 5600
  Vector type: Mammalian Expression
  Selectable markers: Hygromycin
Growth in bacteria
  Bacterial resistance: Ampicillin, 100 μg/mL
  Growth temperature: 37°C
  Growth strain: DH5alpha
  Copy number: High Copy
Gene/Insert
  Gene/Insert name: MED8
  Species: H. sapiens (human)
  Insert size (bp): 801
  Mutation: N/A
  GenBank ID: AF521562
  Entrez Gene: MED8 (a.k.a. ARC32)
  Tag / fusion protein: FLAG (N terminal on backbone)
  Cloning method: Restriction Enzyme; 5′ cloning site XhoI (not destroyed); 3′ cloning site BamHI (not destroyed)
  Sequencing primers: 5′ T7; 3′ BGH reverse
Terms and licenses: Academic/Nonprofit Terms; Industry Terms: Not Available to Industry
How to cite: FLAG-MED8 was a gift from Joan Conaway & Ronald Conaway (Addgene plasmid # 15406 ; http://n2t.net/addgene:15406 ; RRID:Addgene_15406)
