[The description below was written by a language model from this plasmid's Addgene catalogue record.]
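Description:
FLAG-MED8 is a mammalian expression plasmid that produces human MED8 (also known as ARC32), a subunit of the Mediator transcriptional coactivator complex, with an N-terminal FLAG epitope tag. It is built on a laboratory-modified version of the commercial pcDNA3.1/Hyg vector, of about 5.6 kb, in which the FLAG coding sequence has been placed in the backbone upstream of the cloning site. The roughly 800 bp MED8 open reading frame was inserted between XhoI and BamHI sites, both of which remain intact, so that it is read in frame with the tag. No mutation is recorded for the insert.

The plasmid is maintained at high copy number in E. coli under ampicillin selection, and it carries a hygromycin resistance marker that allows selection of stably transfected mammalian cells. The record does not include a feature table and does not name the promoter explicitly. pcDNA3.1-family vectors normally drive expression from the CMV immediate-early promoter and terminate with a bovine growth hormone polyadenylation signal, and the listed T7 forward and BGH reverse sequencing primers are consistent with that standard layout flanking the insert.

The FLAG tag allows detection of MED8 by immunoblotting and recovery of the protein, along with its associated partners, by anti-FLAG affinity purification. The associated publication concerns the characterisation of mammalian Mediator subunits, which suggests the construct was used to express tagged MED8 in mammalian cells for isolating and analysing Mediator complexes. The record itself does not spell out specific applications.
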