>Addgene plasmid #15406 | FLAG-MED8 | depositor partial sequence | sequence record 8273 | Author sequence
ATGCAGAGAGAGGAGAAGCAGCTTGAGGCATCATTAGATGCACTGCTGAGTCAAGTGGCTGATCTGAAGA
ACTCTCTGGGGAGTTTCATTTGCAAGTTGGAGAACGAGTATGGCCGGCTGACCTGGCCATCTGTCCTGGA
CAGCTTTGCCTTGCTTTCTGGACAGCTGAACACTCTGAACAAGGTCTTGAAGCATGAAAAAACACCGCTG
TTCCGTAACCAGGTCATCATTCCTCTGGTGTTGTCTCCAGACCGAGATGAAGATCTCATGCGGCAGACTG
AAGGACGGGTGCCTGTTTTCAGCCATGAGGTAGTCCCTGACCATCTGAGAACCAAGCCTGACCCTGAAGT
GGAAGAACAGGAGAAGCAACTGACGACAGATGCTGCCCGCATTGGTGCAGATGCAGCCCAGAAGCAGATC
CAGAGCTTGAATAAAATGTGTTCAAACCTTCTGGAGAAAATCAGCAAAGAGGAGCGAGAATCAGAGAGTG
GAGGTCTCCGGCCGAACAAGCAGACCTTTAACCCTACAGACACTAATGCCTTGGTGGCAGCTGTGGCCTT
TGGGAAAGGACTATCTAATTGGAGACCTTCAGGCAGCAGTGGTCCTGGCCAGGCAGGCCAGCCAGGAGCT
GGGACGATCCTTGCAGGAACCTCAGGATTACAGCAGGTGCAGATGGCAGGAGCTCCAAGCCAGCAGCAGC
CAATGCTCAGTGGGGTACAAATGGCTCAGGCAGGTCAACCAGGGAAAATGCCAAGTGGAATAAAAACCAA
CATCAAGTCGGCTTCCATGCATCCCTACCAGCGGTGA
