>Addgene plasmid #15406 | FLAG-MED8 | addgene partial sequence | sequence record 21892 | T7 5'-TAATACGACTCACTATAGGG-3'
GAGATGCAGAAGAGAGGAGAAGCAGCTTGAGGCATCATTAGATGCACTGCTGAGTCAAGTGGCTGATCTG
AAGAACTCTCTGGGGAGTTTCATTTGCAAGTTGGAGAACGAGTATGGCCGGCTGACCTGGCCATCTGTCC
TGGACAGCTTTGCCTTGCTTTCTGGACAGCTGAACACTCTGAACAAGGTCTTGAAGCATGAAAAAACACC
GCTGTTCCGTAACCAGGTCATCATTCCTCTGGTGTTGTCTCCAGACCGAGATGAAGATCTCATGCGGCAG
ACTGAAGGACGGGTGCCTGTTTTCAGCCATGAGGTAGTCCCTGACCATCTGAGAACCAAGCCTGACCCTG
AAGTGGAAGAACAGGAGAAGCAACTGACGACAGATGCTGCCCGCATTGGTGCAGATGCAGCCCAGAAGCA
GATCCAGAGCTTGAATAAAATGTGTTCAAACCTTCTGGAGAAAATCAGCAAAGAGGAGCGAGAATCAGAG
AGTGGAGGTCTCCGGCCGAACAAGCAGACCTTTAACCCTACAGACACTAATGCCTTGGTGGCAGCTGTTG
CCTTTGGGAAAGGACTATCTAATTGGAGACCTTCAGGCAGCAGTGGTCCTGGCCAGGCAGGCCAGCCAGG
AGCTGGGACGATCCTTGCA
